Addgene plasmid #21099: pCAG-hHDAC6
Depositing lab: Connie Cepko. Depositing organization: Harvard Medical School. Publication: HDAC4 regulates neuronal survival in normal and diseased retinas. Chen B, Cepko CL. Science. 2009 Jan 9. 323(5911):256-9. 10.1126/science.1166226 PubMed 19131628.
Backbone
  Vector backbone: pCAGEN
  Backbone size w/o insert (bp): 4700
  Vector type: Mammalian Expression
Growth in bacteria
  Bacterial resistance: Ampicillin, 100 μg/mL
  Growth temperature: 37°C
  Growth strain: DH5alpha
  Copy number: High Copy
Gene/Insert
  Gene/Insert name: Histone Deacetylase 6 (alt name: HDAC6)
  Species: H. sapiens (human)
  Insert size (bp): 3400
  Entrez Gene: HDAC6 (a.k.a. CPBHM, HD6, JM21, KDAC6, PPP1R90)
  Cloning method: Restriction Enzyme; 5′ cloning site XHO1 (not destroyed); 3′ cloning site NOT1 (not destroyed)
  Sequencing primers: 5′ PCAG-F
Resource information
  A portion of this plasmid was derived from a plasmid made by: J.R. Lu, University of Florida
Terms and licenses: Academic/Nonprofit Terms; Industry Terms: Not Available to Industry
Depositor comments: encoding wild type HDAC6 protein with degenerate codons
How to cite: pCAG-hHDAC6 was a gift from Connie Cepko (Addgene plasmid # 21099 ; http://n2t.net/addgene:21099 ; RRID:Addgene_21099)
