[The description below was written by a language model from this plasmid's Addgene catalogue record.]
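Description:
pCAG-hHDAC6 is a mammalian expression plasmid built on the pCAGEN backbone (about 4.7 kb without insert) that carries the human histone deacetylase 6 (HDAC6) coding sequence as an insert of roughly 3.4 kb. The insert was placed by restriction cloning between XhoI at the 5′ end and NotI at the 3′ end, and both sites remain intact, so the cDNA can be excised or exchanged. In bacteria the plasmid is maintained at high copy number under ampicillin selection. The record does not list a mammalian selection marker, an epitope tag or a reporter.

The promoter is not stated as a separate field, but the plasmid name, the pCAGEN backbone and the pCAG forward sequencing primer all point to the CAG promoter. This is a strong composite element combining the CMV early enhancer with the chicken β-actin promoter, and it gives robust, broadly active expression in mammalian cells and tissues. According to the depositor's comment, the insert encodes wild-type HDAC6 protein using degenerate codons, meaning the nucleotide sequence contains synonymous changes while the amino-acid sequence is unaltered. The record does not explain the reason for this design. Part of the plasmid was derived from a construct made in another laboratory.

The plasmid comes from a study of how class II histone deacetylases, particularly HDAC4, affect neuronal survival in normal and degenerating retinas. This suggests it was used to overexpress HDAC6 in retinal cells, probably for comparison with related family members. No feature table was supplied, so finer details of the backbone, such as the replication origin and polyadenylation signal, cannot be confirmed from the record.
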