>Addgene plasmid #21099 | pCAG-hHDAC6 | addgene partial sequence | sequence record 26917 | 21099 with pCAG-F
TCGACTGAGCCGCCACCATGACCTCAACCGGCCAGGATTCCACCACAACCAGGCAGCGAAGAAGTAGGCA
GAACCCCCAGTCGCCCCCTCAGGACTCCAGTGTCACTTCGAAGCGAAATATTAAAAAGGGAGCCGTTCCC
CGCTCTATCCCCAATCTAGCGGAGGTAAAGAAGAAAGGCAAAATGAAGAAGCTCGGCCAAGCAATGGAAG
AAGACCTAATCGTGGGACTGCAAGGGATGGATCTGAACCTTGAGGCTGAAGCACTGGCTGGCACTGGCTT
GGTGTTGGATGAGCAGTTAAATGAATTCCATTGCCTCTGGGATGACAGCTTCCCGGAAGGCCCTGAGCGG
CTCCATGCCATCAAGGAGCAACTGATCCAGGAGGGCCTCCTAGATCGCTGCGTGTCCTTTCAGGCCCGGT
TTGCTGAAAAGGAAGAGCTCATGTTAGTCCATAGCCTAGAATATATTGATCTGATGGAAACAACCCAGTA
CATGAATGAGGGAGAACTCCGTGTCCTAGCAGACACCTACGACTCAGTTTATCTGCATCCGAACTCATAC
TCCTGTGCCTGCCTGGCCTCAGGCTCTGTCCTCAGGCTGGTGGATGCGGTCCTGGGGGCTGAGATCCGGA
ATGGCATGGCCATCATTAGGCCTCCTGGACATCACGCCCAGCACAGTCTTATGGATGGCTATTGCATGTT
CAACCACGTGGCTGTGGCAGCCCGCTATGCTCA
